>Addgene plasmid #28204 | tdp43-EGFP construct11 | addgene partial sequence | sequence record 35141 | 28204 with EGFP-N
GCTCCTCGCCCTTGCTCACCATGGTGGCGACCGGTGGATCCCGGGCCCGCGGTACCGTCGACTGCAGACT
TCTTTCTAACTGTCTATTGCTATTGTGCTTAGGTTCGGCATTGGATATATGAACGCTGATTCCTTTAATG
ATCAAGTCCTCTCCACAAAGAGACTGCGCAATCTGATCATCTGCAAATGTAACAAAGGCAAAGGCCCTGA
ATGGCTTGGGGATGAAGACATCCATCACATCCCCGTACTGAGAGAAGAACTCCCGCAGCTCATCCTCAGT
CATGTCCTCTGTACAGCGCCCCACAAACACCATCTCGAGATCTGAGTCCGGTAGCGCTAGCGGATCTGAC
GGTTCACTAAACCAGCTCTGCTTATATAGACCTCCCACCGTACACGCCTACCGCCCATTTGCGTCAATGG
GGCGGAGTTGTTACGACATTTTGGAAAGTCCCGTTGATTTTGGTGCCAAAACAAACTCCCATTGACGTCA
ATGGGGTGGAGACTTGGAAATCCCCGTGAGTCAAACCGCTATCCACGCCCATTGATGTACTGCCAAAACC
GCATCACCATGGTAATAGCGATGACTAATACGTAGATGTACTGCCAAGTAGGAAAGTCCCATAAGGTCAT
GTACTGGGCATAATGCCAGGCGGGCCATTTACCGTCATTGACGTCAATAGGGGGCGTACTTGGCATATGA
TACACTTGATGTACTGCCAAGTGGGCAGTTTACCGTAAATACTCCACCCATTGACGTCAATGGAAAGTCC
CTATTGGCGTTACTATGGGAACATACGTCATTATTGACGTCAATGGGCGGGGGTCGTTGGGCGGTCAGCC
AGGCGGGCCATTTACCGTAAGTTATGTAACGCGGAACTCCATATATGGGCTATGAACTAATGACCCCGTA
ATTGATTACTATTAATAACTAATGCATGGCG
