[The description below was written by a language model from this plasmid's Addgene catalogue record.]
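Description:
tdp43-EGFP construct11 is a mammalian expression plasmid built on the Clontech pEGFP-N1 backbone (about 4.7 kb without insert) that encodes a short internal fragment of human TDP-43 (TARDBP) fused to EGFP. The 243 bp insert covers only amino acids 193–274 of the protein and was cloned between the XhoI and BamHI sites of the polylinker, both of which remain intact. This places it upstream of, and in frame with, the backbone's EGFP coding sequence, so the fluorescent protein sits at the C-terminus of the fragment. The record does not list the promoter or other regulatory elements. pEGFP-N1 vectors generally drive the fusion from the CMV immediate-early promoter with an SV40 polyadenylation signal, but no feature table is available here to confirm the layout in this construct.

The plasmid is maintained at high copy in E. coli under kanamycin selection. The same resistance cassette provides neomycin resistance in mammalian cells, so stably transfected cells can be selected with G418.

As its numbered name suggests, this construct appears to be one of a series of TDP-43 truncation and deletion fusions made for a study of the aggregation propensity of TDP-43 fragments and their harmful, dominant-negative effects on neurons, work relevant to ALS and related proteinopathies. The EGFP tag allows the localisation, solubility and inclusion formation of the 193–274 region to be followed directly by fluorescence in transfected cells. Comparison with other fragments can then help map which parts of the protein contribute to aggregation and toxicity.
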