Addgene plasmid #28204: tdp43-EGFP construct11
Depositing lab: Zuoshang Xu. Publication: The C-terminal TDP-43 fragments have a high aggregation propensity and harm neurons by a dominant-negative mechanism. Yang C, Tan W, Whittle C, Qiu L, Cao L, Akbarian S, Xu Z. PLoS One. 2010 . 5(12):e15878. 10.1371/journal.pone.0015878 PubMed 21209826.
Backbone
  Vector backbone: pEGFP-N1
  Backbone manufacturer: Clontech Laboratories, Inc
  Backbone size w/o insert (bp): 4694
  Vector type: Mammalian Expression
  Selectable markers: Neomycin (select with G418)
Growth in bacteria
  Bacterial resistance: Kanamycin, 50 μg/mL
  Growth temperature: 37°C
  Growth strain: DH5alpha
  Growth instructions: DH5a in LB media at 37C
  Copy number: High Copy
Gene/Insert
  Gene/Insert name: Tar DNA binding protein (alt name: TDP43)
  Species: H. sapiens (human)
  Insert size (bp): 243
  Mutation: aa193-274 only
  GenBank ID: NM_007375
  Entrez Gene: TARDBP (a.k.a. ALS10, TDP-43)
  Tag / fusion protein: EGFP (C terminal on backbone)
  Cloning method: Restriction Enzyme; 5′ cloning site Xho1 (not destroyed); 3′ cloning site BamH1 (not destroyed)
  Sequencing primers: 5′ AATGGGAGTTTGTTTTGGCA; 3′ ACGAGGGTGGGCCAGGGCA
Terms and licenses: Academic/Nonprofit Terms; Industry Terms: Not Available to Industry
How to cite: tdp43-EGFP construct11 was a gift from Zuoshang Xu (Addgene plasmid # 28204 ; http://n2t.net/addgene:28204 ; RRID:Addgene_28204)
